>Addgene plasmid #20350 | pWS-TK6 | addgene full sequence | sequence record 311626 | Addgene NGS Result
ATGAGTATTCAACATTTCCGTGTCGCCCTTATTCCCTTTTTTGCGGCATTTTGCCTTCCTGTTTTTGCTC
ACCCAGAAACGCTGGTGAAAGTAAAAGATGCTGAAGATCAGTTGGGTGCACGAGTGGGTTACATCGAACT
GGATCTCAACAGCGGTAAGATCCTTGAGAGTTTTCGCCCCGAAGAACGTTTTCCAATGATGAGCACTTTT
AAAGTTCTGCTATGTGGCGCGGTATTATCCCGTGTTGACGCCGGGCAAGAGCAACTCGGTCGCCGCATAC
ACTATTCTCAGAATGACTTGGTTGAGTACTCACCAGTCACAGAAAAGCATCTTACGGATGGCATGACAGT
AAGAGAATTATGCAGTGCTGCCATAACCATGAGTGATAACACTGCGGCCAACTTACTTCTGACAACGATC
GGAGGACCGAAGGAGCTAACCGCTTTTTTGCACAACATGGGGGATCATGTAACTCGCCTTGATCGTTGGG
AACCGGAGCTGAATGAAGCCATACCAAACGACGAGCGTGACACCACGATGCCTGCAGCAATGGCAACAAC
GTTGCGCAAACTATTAACTGGCGAACTACTTACTCTAGCTTCCCGGCAACAATTAATAGACTGGATGGAG
GCGGATAAAGTTGCAGGACCACTTCTGCGCTCGGCCCTTCCGGCTGGCTGGTTTATTGCTGATAAATCTG
GAGCCGGTGAGCGTGGGTCTCGCGGTATCATTGCAGCACTGGGGCCAGATGGTAAGCCCTCCCGTATCGT
AGTTATCTACACGACGGGGAGTCAGGCAACTATGGATGAACGAAATAGACAGATCGCTGAGATAGGTGCC
TCACTGATTAAGCATTGGTAACTGTCAGACCAAGTTTACTCATATATACTTTAGATTGATTTAAAACTTC
ATTTTTAATTTAAAAGGATCTAGGTGAAGATCCTTTTTGATAATCTCATGACCAAAATCCCTTAACGTGA
GTTTTCGTTCCACTGAGCGTCAGACCCCTTAATAAGATGATCTTCTTGAGATCGTTTTGGTCTGCGCGTA
ATCTCTTGCTCTGAAAACGAAAAAACCGCCTTGCAGGGCGGTTTTTCGAAGGTTCTCTGAGCTACCAACT
CTTTGAACCGAGGTAACTGGCTTGGAGGAGCGCAGTCACCAAAACTTGTCCTTTCAGTTTAGCCTTAACC
GGCGCATGACTTCAAGACTAACTCCTCTAAATCAATTACCAGTGGCTGCTGCCAGTGGTGCTTTTGCATG
TCTTTCCGGGTTGGACTCAAGACGATAGTTACCGGATAAGGCGCAGCGGTCGGACTGAACGGGGGGTTCG
TGCATACAGTCCAGCTTGGAGCGAACTGCCTACCCGGAACTGAGTGTCAGGCGTGGAATGAGACAAACGC
GGCCATAACAGCGGAATGACACCGGTAAACCGAAAGGCAGGAACAGGAGAGCGCACGAGGGAGCCGCCAG
GGGGAAACGCCTGGTATCTTTATAGTCCTGTCGGGTTTCGCCACCACTGATTTGAGCGTCAGATTTCGTG
ATGCTTGTCAGGGGGGCGGAGCCTATGGAAAAACGGCTTTGCCGCGGCCCTCTCACTTCCCTGTTAAGTA
TCTTCCTGGCATCTTCCAGGAAATCTCCGCCCCGTTCGTAAGCCATTTCCGCTCGCCGCAGTCGAACGAC
CGAGCGTAGCGAGTCAGTGAGCGAGGAAGCGGAATATATCCTGTATCACATATTCTGCTGACGCACCGGT
GCAGCCTTTTTTCTCCTGCCACATGAAGCACTTCACTGACACCCTCATCAGTGCCAACATAGTAAGCCAG
TATACACTCCGCTAGCAACCTGGCTTATCGAAATTAATACGACTCACTATAGGGAGACCGGCAGATCCGG
CGCGCCTGCAGGCGCGCCACTAGTTAATTATTTAAATCGATGCGACGCTAGCGGCCGCGTTTGCTTTTGT
TTCGTGTTGGTCACCACGGCCGAGTTTCCTCGGGACCCCGGGCAGCTGCTTTACATCCCAAAGACCTATC
TGCTCGGCCGGCCTCGGAACGCGAGCCTGCCCGGAAGATCCCCGGGTACCGAGCTCGAATTCATCGTCAC
CATCACCTCGAATCAACAAGTTTGTACAAAAAAGCTGAACGAGAAACGTAAAATGATATAAATATCAATA
TATTAAATTAGATTTTGCATAAAAAACAGACTACATAATACTGTAAAACACAACATATCCAGTCACTATG
GCGGCCGCATTAGGCACCCCAGGCTTTACACTTTATGCTTCCGGCTCGTATAATGTGTGGATTTTGAGTT
AGGATCCGTCGAGATTTTCAGGAGCTAAGGAAGCTAAAATGGAGAAAAAAATCACTGGATATACCACCGT
TGATATATCCCAATGGCATCGTAAAGAACATTTTGAGGCATTTCAGTCAGTTGCTCAATGTACCTATAAC
CAGACCGTTCAGCTGGATATTACGGCCTTTTTAAAGACCGTAAAGAAAAATAAGCACAAGTTTTATCCGG
CCTTTATTCACATTCTTGCCCGCCTGATGAATGCTCATCCGGAATTCCGTATGGCAATGAAAGACGGTGA
GCTGGTGATATGGGATAGTGTTCACCCTTGTTACACCGTTTTCCATGAGCAAACTGAAACGTTTTCATCG
CTCTGGAGTGAATACCACGACGATTTCCGGCAGTTTCTACACATATATTCGCAAGATGTGGCGTGTTACG
GTGAAAACCTGGCCTATTTCCCTAAAGGGTTTATTGAGAATATGTTTTTCGTCTCAGCCAATCCCTGGGT
GAGTTTCACCAGTTTTGATTTAAACGTGGCCAATATGGACAACTTCTTCGCCCCCGTTTTCACCATGGGC
AAATATTATACGCAAGGCGACAAGGTGCTGATGCCGCTGGCGATTCAGGTTCATCATGCCGTTTGTGATG
GCTTCCATGTCGGCAGAATGCTTAATGAATTACAACAGTACTGCGATGAGTGGCAGGGCGGGGCGTAAAG
ATCTGGATCCGGCTTACTAAAAGCCAGATAACAGTATGCGTATTTGCGCGCTGATTTTTGCGGTATAAGA
ATATATACTGATATGTATACCCGAAGTATGTCAAAAAGAGGTATGCTATGAAGCAGCGTATTACAGTGAC
AGTTGACAGCGACAGCTATCAGTTGCTCAAGGCATATATGATGTCAATATCTCCGGTCTGGTAAGCACAA
CCATGCAGAATGAAGCCCGTCGTCTGCGTGCCGAACGCTGGAAAGCGGAAAATCAGGAAGGGATGGCTGA
GGTCGCCCGGTTTATTGAAATGAACGGCTCTTTTGCTGACGAGAACAGGGGCTGGTGAAATGCAGTTTAA
GGTTTACACCTATAAAAGAGAGAGCCGTTATCGTCTGTTTGTGGATGTACAGAGTGATATTATTGACACG
CCCGGGCGACGGATGGTGATCCCCCTGGCCAGTGCACGTCTGCTGTCAGATAAAGTCTCCCGTGAACTTT
ACCCGGTGGTGCATATCGGGGATGAAAGCTGGCGCATGATGACCACCGATATGGCCAGTGTGCCGGTCTC
CGTTATCGGGGAAGAAGTGGCTGATCTCAGCCACCGCGAAAATGACATCAAAAACGCCATTAACCTGATG
TTCTGGGGAATATAAATGTCAGGCTCCCTTATACACAGCCAGTCTGCAGGTCGACCATAGTGACTGGATA
TGTTGTGTTTTACAGTATTATGTAGTCTGTTTTTTATGCAAAATCTAATTTAATATATTGATATTTATAT
CATTTTACGTTTCTCGTTCAGCTTTCTTGTACAAAGTGGTTGATTCGAGGCTGCTAACAAATCGAGCAGT
GTGGTTTTCAAGAGGAAGCAAAAAGCCTCTCCACCCAGGCCTGGAATGTTTCCACCCAATGTCGAGCAGT
GTGGTTTTGCAAGAGGAAGCAAAAAGCCTCTCCACCCAGGCCTGGAATGTTTCCACCCAATGTCGAGCAA
ACCCCGCCCAGCGTCTTGTCATTGGCGAATTCGAACACGCAGATGCAGTCGGGGCGGCGCGGTCCGAGGT
CCACTTCGCATATTAAGGTGACGCGTGTGGCCTCGAACACCGAGCGACCCTGCAGCGACCCGCTTAACAG
CGTCAACAGCGTGCCGCAGATCTTGGTGGCGTGAAACTCCCGCACCTCTTCGGCCAGCGCCTTGTAGAAG
CGCGTATGGCTTCGTACCCCGGCCATCAACACGCGTCTGCGTTCGACCAGGCTGCGCGTTCTCGCGGCCA
TAGCAACCGACGTACGGCGTTGCGCCCTCGCCGGCAGCAAGAAGCCACGGAAGTCCGCCCGGAGCAGAAA
ATGCCCACGCTACTGCGGGTTTATATAGACGGTCCCCACGGGATGGGGAAAACCACCACCACGCAACTGC
TGGTGGCCCTGGGTTCGCGCGACGATATCGTCTACGTACCCGAGCCGATGACTTACTGGCGGGTGCTGGG
GGCTTCCGAGACAATCGCGAACATCTACACCACACAACACCGCCTCGACCAGGGTGAGATATCGGCCGGG
GACGCGGCGGTGGTAATGACAAGCGCCCAGATAACAATGGGCATGCCTTATGCCGTGACCGACGCCGTTC
TGGCTCCTCATATCGGGGGGGAGGCTGGGAGCTCACATGCCCCGCCCCCGGCCCTCACCCTCATCTTCGA
CCGCCATCCCATCGCCGCCCTCCTGTGCTACCCGGCCGCGCGGTACCTTATGGGCAGCATGACCCCCCAG
GCCGTGCTGGCGTTCGTGGCCCTCATCCCGCCGACCTTGCCCGGCACCAACATCGTGCTTGGGGCCCTTC
CGGAGGACAGACACATCGACCGCCTGGCCAAACGCCAGCGCCCCGGCGAGCGGCTGGACCTGGCTATGCT
GGCTGCGATTCGCCGCGTTTACGGGCTACTTGCCAATACGGTGCGGTATCTGCAGTGCGGCGGGTCGTGG
CGGGAGGACTGGGGACAGCTTTCGGGGACGGCCGTGCCGCCCCAGGGTGCCGAGCCCCAGAGCAACGCGG
GCCCACGACCCCATATCGGGGACACGTTATTTACCCTGTTTCGGGCCCCCGAGTTGCTGGCCCCCAACGG
CGACCTGTATAACGTGTTTGCCTGGGCCTTGGACGTCTTGGCCAAACGCCTCCGTTCCATGCACGTCTTT
ATCCTGGATTACGACCAATCGCCCGCCGGCTGCCGGGACGCCCTGCTGCAACTTACCTCCGGGATGGTCC
AGACCCACGTCACCACCCCCGGCTCCATACCGACGATATGCGACCTGGCGCGCACGTTTGCCCGGGAGAT
GGGGGAGGCTAACTGAAACACGGAAGGAGACAATACCGGAAGGAACCCGCGCTATGACGGCAATAAAAAG
ACAGAATAAAACGCACGGGTGTTGGGTCGTTTGTTCATAAACGCGGGGTTCGGTCCCAGGGCTGGCACTC
TGTCGATACCCCACCGAGACCCCATTGGGGCCAATACGCCCGCGTTTCTTCCTTTTCCCCACCCCACCCC
CCAAGTTCGGGTGAAGGCCCAGGGCTCGCAGCCAACGTCGGGGCGGCAGGCCCTGCCATAGCCACTGGCC
CCGTGGGTTAGGGACGGGGTCCCCCATGGGGAATGGTTTATGGTTCGTGGGGGTTATTATTTTGGGCGTT
GCGTGGGGTCAGGTCCACGACCCAAGCTTGGCTGCAGGTCGAGCTCGCGAAAGCTTGGCACTGGCCGTCG
TTTTACAACGTCGTGACTGGGAAAACCCTGGCGTTACCCAACTTAATCGCCTTGCAGCACATCCCCCTTT
CGCCAGCTGGCGTAATAGCGAAGAGGCCCGCACCGATCGCCCTTCCCAACAGTTGCGCAGCCTGAATGGC
GAATGGCGCCTGATGCGGTATTTTCTCCTTACGCATCTGTGCGGTATTTCACACCGCATATGGTGCACTC
TCAGTACAATCTGCTCTGATGCCGCATAGTTAAGCCAGCCCCGACACCCGCCAACACCCGCTGACGCGCC
CTGACGGGCTTGTCTGCTCCCGGCATCCGCTTACAGACAAGCTGTGACCGTCTCCGGGAGCTGCATGTGT
CAGAGGTTTTCACCGTCATCACCGAAACGCGCGAGACGAAAGGGCCTCGTGATACGCCTATTTTTATAGG
TTAATGTCATGATAATAATGGTTTCTTAGACGTCAGGTGGCACTTTTCGGGGAAATGTGCGCGGAACCCC
TATTTGTTTATTTTTCTAAATACATTCAAATATGTATCCGCTCATGAGACAATAACCCTGATAAATGCTT
CAATAATATTGAAAAAGGAAGAGT
Features (pLannotate 1.2.2; 23 found; start..end, strand, type, name):
      1..861     +  CDS            AmpR: β-lactamase; bla; confers resistance to ampicillin, carbenicillin, and related antibiotics
   1026..1571    +  rep_origin     p15A ori: Plasmids containing the medium-copy-number p15A origin of replication can be propagated in E. coli cells that contain a second plasmid with the ColE1 origin.
   1659..1714    +  rep_origin     RSF ori (fragment): Plasmids containing the RSF 1030 origin of replication can be propagated in E. coli cells that contain additional plasmids with compatible origins.
   1813..1834    -  misc_feature   bom (fragment): basis of mobility region from pBR322
   1855..1873    +  promoter       T7 promoter: promoter for bacteriophage T7 RNA polymerase
   1955..2062    +  CDS            gH (fragment): GH_HHV2H - Experimental evidence at protein level: Swiss-Prot protein existence level 1. The heterodimer glycoprotein H-glycoprotein L is required for the fusion of viral and plasma membranes leading to virus entry into the host cell. Following initial binding to host receptor, membrane fusion is mediated by the fusion machinery composed of gB and the heterodimer gH/gL. May also be involved in the fusion between the virion envelope and the outer nuclear membrane during virion morphogenesis (By similarity). Interaction with host integrins ITGAV/ITGB3 triggers release of cytosolic Ca(2+) and FAK
   2067..2092    -  misc_feature   MCS (fragment): pUC18/19 multiple cloning site
   2116..2240    +  protein_bind   attR1: mutant version of attR; recombination site for the Gateway® LR reaction LR Clonase™
   2265..2295    +  promoter       lac UV5 promoter: E. coli lac promoter with an "up" mutation
   2319..2348    +  promoter       cat promoter (fragment): promoter of the E. coli cat gene encoding chloramphenicol acetyltransferase
   2349..3008    +  CDS            CmR: chloramphenicol acetyltransferase; cat; confers resistance to chloramphenicol
   3187..3345    +  CDS            ccdA (fragment): CCDA_ECO57 - Also known as H, letA. Experimental evidence at protein level: Swiss-Prot protein existence level 1. Antitoxin component of a type II toxin-antitoxin (TA) system which inhibits the post-segregational killing (PSK) of plasmid-free cells, also referred to as a plasmid addiction system. Binds to and blocks the activity of CcdB; will also remove bound CcdB protein from the CcdB-GyrA complex by forming a CcdA-CcdB complex, a process termed rejuvenation. Functions as a transcriptional corepressor for the ccdAB operon, repression also requires CcdB (By similarity). From Escherichia coli
   3350..3652    +  CDS            ccdB: CCDB_ECOLI - Also known as G, letB, letD. Experimental evidence at protein level: Swiss-Prot protein existence level 1. Toxic component of a type II toxin-antitoxin (TA) system, functioning in plasmid maintainence. Responsible for the post- segregational killing (PSK) of plasmid-free cells, also referred to as a plasmid addiction system. Half-life of over 2 hours. Cell killing by CcdB is accompanied by filamentation, defects in chromosome and plasmid segregation, defects in cell division, formation of anucleate cells, decreased DNA synthesis and plasmid loss. Interferes with the activity of DN
   3696..3820    -  protein_bind   attR2: mutant version of attR; recombination site for the Gateway® LR reaction LR Clonase™
   4065..4127    +  promoter       Mini-TK promoter: minimal herpes simplex virus (HSV) thymidine kinase promoter
   4149..4188    +  5'UTR          HSV TK 5'-UTR: 5' untranslated region from the herpes simplex virus thymidine kinase gene
   4206..5336    +  CDS            HSV TK: herpes simplex virus thymidine kinase confers sensitivity to nucleoside analogs such as acyclovir or ganciclovir
   5378..5426    +  polyA_signal   HSV TK poly(A) signal: herpes simplex virus thymidine kinase polyadenylation signal (Cole and Stacy, 1985)
   5517..5533    -  polyA_signal   bGH poly(A) signal (fragment): bovine growth hormone polyadenylation signal
   5729..5883    +  CDS            lacZα (fragment): LacZα fragment of β-galactosidase; lacZ fragment
   5889..5988    -  misc_feature   bom (fragment): basis of mobility region from pBR322
   6090..6125    -  CDS            rop (fragment): Rop protein, which maintains plasmids at low copy number; rop
   6220..6324    +  promoter       AmpR promoter: bla
