[The description below was written by a language model from this plasmid's Addgene catalogue record and pLannotate feature annotations shown in this document.]
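Description:
pWS-TK6 is an empty Gateway destination backbone for building mouse gene-targeting vectors, catalogued at about 6.4 kb (the sequenced record is 6,324 nt). It replicates in E. coli from a p15A origin, consistent with its listing as a low-copy plasmid, and carries an ampicillin resistance gene (β-lactamase with its own promoter) on the backbone. Short annotated fragments of RSF ori, bom, rop, lacZα, a pUC-type polylinker, a bGH poly(A) signal and a herpesvirus gH coding sequence appear to be remnants of earlier cloning steps rather than functional parts. A T7 promoter lies upstream of the Gateway cassette and serves as the listed sequencing primer site.

The working region is a standard attR1–attR2 destination cassette containing a chloramphenicol acetyltransferase gene and the ccdB toxin gene (with a partial ccdA). Because CcdB is lethal to ordinary E. coli strains, the unrecombined vector is maintained in the ccdB-tolerant strain DB3.1 under chloramphenicol plus ampicillin. In an LR reaction the cassette is exchanged for the contents of an entry clone, which in this context would be expected to hold the homology arms and positive selection marker, and loss of ccdB allows recovery of recombinants.

Downstream of attR2 sits a herpes simplex virus thymidine kinase expression unit, comprising the minimal TK promoter, TK 5′ UTR, coding sequence and TK poly(A) signal. Placed outside the homology region, it provides negative selection with nucleoside analogs such as ganciclovir against random integrants in embryonic stem cells. Repository sequencing indicates that the PacI and SgfI sites drawn on the depositor's map are absent from the actual plasmid.
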