Addgene plasmid #20350: pWS-TK6
Purpose: (Empty Backbone)
Depositing lab: Mario Capecchi. Depositing organization: University of Utah. Publication: A protocol for constructing gene targeting vectors: generating knockout mice for the cadherin family and beyond. Wu S, Ying G, Wu Q, Capecchi MR. Nat Protoc. 2008 . 3(6):1056-76. 10.1038/nprot.2008.70 PubMed 18546598.
Backbone
  Vector backbone: N/A
  Backbone size (bp): 6355
  Vector type: Mouse Targeting
Growth in bacteria
  Bacterial resistance: Chloramphenicol and Ampicillin, 25 & 100 μg/mL
  Growth temperature: 37°C
  Growth strain: DB3.1
  Copy number: Low Copy
Gene/Insert
  Gene/Insert name: pWS-TK6
  Species: cloning vector
  GenBank ID: EU530625
  Cloning method: Gateway Cloning
  Sequencing primers: 5′ T7
Terms and licenses: Academic/Nonprofit Terms; Industry Terms: Not Available to Industry
Depositor comments: Please note that Addgene's quality control sequencing indicates that the PacI and SgfI sites present in the depositor's map are not present in the plasmid's actual sequence.
How to cite: pWS-TK6 was a gift from Mario Capecchi (Addgene plasmid # 20350 ; http://n2t.net/addgene:20350 ; RRID:Addgene_20350)
