>Addgene plasmid #20350 | pWS-TK6 | addgene partial sequence | sequence record 73805 | T7 5'-TAATACGACTCACTATAGGG-3'
GGCGCGCCTGCAGGCGCGCCACTAGTTAATTATTTAAATCGATGCGACGCTAGCGGCCGCGTTTGCTTTT
GTTTCGTGTTGGTCACCACGGCCGAGTTTCCTCGGGACCCCGGGCAGCTGCTTTACATCCCAAAGACCTA
TCTGCTCGGCCGGCCTCGGAACGCGAGCCTGCCCGGAAGATCCCCGGGTACCGAGCTCGAATTCATCGTC
ACCATCACCTCGAATCAACAAGTTTGTACAAAAAAGCTGAACGAGAAACGTAAAATGATATAAATATCAA
TATATTAAATTAGATTTTGCATAAAAAACAGACTACATAATACTGTAAAACACAACATATCCAGTCACTA
TGGCGGCCGCATTAGGCACCCCAGGCTTTACACTTTATGCTTCCGGCTCGTATAATGTGTGGATTTTGAG
TTAGGATCCGTCGAGATTTTCAGGAGCTAAGGAAGCTAAAATGGAGAAAAAAATCACTGGATATACCACC
GTTGATATATCCCAATGGCATCGTAAAGAACATTTTGAGGCATTTCAGTCAGTTGCTCAATGTACCTATA
ACCAGACCGTTCAGCTGGATATTACGGCCTTTTTAAAGACCGTAAAGAAAAATAAGCACAAGTTTTATCC
GGCCTTTATTCACATTCTTGCCCGCCTGATGAATGCTCATCCGGAATTCCGTATGGCAATGAAAGACGGT
GAGCTGGTGATATGGGATAGTGTTCACCCTTGTTACACCGTTTTCCATGAGCAAACTGAAACGTTTTCAT
CGCTCTGGAGTGAATACCACGACGATTTCCGGCAGTTTCTACACATATATTCGCAAGATGTG
