>Addgene plasmid #20350 | pWS-TK6 | addgene partial sequence | sequence record 73811 | ccdB-Fwd 5'-GCATGATGACCACCGATATG-3'
GGTCTCCGTTATCGGGGAAGAAGTGGCTGATCTCAGCCACCGCGAAAATGACATCAAAAACGCCATTAAC
CTGATGTTCTGGGGAATATAAATGTCAGGCTCCCTTATACACAGCCAGTCTGCAGGTCGACCATAGTGAC
TGGATATGTTGTGTTTTACAGTATTATGTAGTCTGTTTTTTATGCAAAATCTAATTTAATATATTGATAT
TTATATCATTTTACGTTTCTCGTTCAGCTTTCTTGTACAAAGTGGTTGATTCGAGGCTGCTAACAAATCG
AGCAGTGTGGTTTTCAAGAGGAAGCAAAAAGCCTCTCCACCCAGGCCTGGAATGTTTCCACCCAATGTCG
AGCAGTGTGGTTTTGCAAGAGGAAGCAAAAAGCCTCTCCACCCAGGCCTGGAATGTTTCCACCCAATGTC
GAGCAAACCCCGCCCAGCGTCTTGTCATTGGCGAATTCGAACACGCAGATGCAGTCGGGGCGGCGCGGTC
CGAGGTCCACTTCGCATATTAAGGTGACGCGTGTGGCCTCGAACACCGAGCGACCCTGCAGCGACCCGCT
TAACAGCGTCAACAGCGTGCCGCAGATCTTGGTGGCGTGAAACTCCCGCACCTCTTCGGCCAGCGCCTTG
TAGAAGCGCGTATGGCTTCGTACCCCGGCCATCAACACGCGTCTGCGTTCGACCAGGCTGCGCGTTCTCG
CGGCCATAGCAACCGACGTACGGCGTTGCGCCCTCGCCGGCAGCAAGAAGCCACGGAAGTCCGCCCGGAG
CAGAAAATGCCCACGCTACTGCGGGTTTATATAGACGGTCCCCACGGGATGGGGAAAACCACCACCACGC
AACTGCTGGTGGCCCTGGGTTCGCGCGACGATATCGTCTACGTACCCGAGCCGATGACTTACTGGCGGGT
GCTGGGGGCTTCCGAGACAATC
